Addgene plasmid #55196: PGK1p-Csy4-pA (Construct 2)
Purpose: Expresses Csy4 in Mammalian cells for site-specific RNA processing
Depositing lab: Timothy Lu. Depositing organization: Massachusetts Institute of Technology. Publication: Multiplexed and Programmable Regulation of Gene Networks with an Integrated RNA and CRISPR/Cas Toolkit in Human Cells. Nissim L, Perli SD, Fridkin A, Perez-Pinera P, Lu TK. Mol Cell. 2014 May 14. pii: S1097-2765(14)00355-4. doi: 10.1016/j.molcel.2014.04.022. PubMed 24837679.
Backbone
  Vector backbone: pGL2-Luc (Addgene #26280)
  Backbone size w/o insert (bp): 3500
  Total vector size (bp): 4199
  Vector type: Mammalian Expression, Synthetic Biology
Growth in bacteria
  Bacterial resistance: Ampicillin, 100 μg/mL
  Growth temperature: 37°C
  Growth strain: DH5alpha
  Copy number: Unknown
Gene/Insert
  Gene/Insert name: Csy4/Cas6 (alt name: CRISPR/Cas Type III system)
  Species: H. sapiens (human)
  Insert size (bp): 558
  GenBank ID: KJ796485
  Promoter: CMV
  Tag / fusion protein: 6xHIS (N terminal on insert)
  Cloning method: Ligation Independent Cloning
  Sequencing primers: 5′ TGCGCAACTGTTGGGAAGGGCGATCGGTGCGGGCC; 3′ AGTGCGGCGACGATAGTCATGCCCC
Terms and licenses: Academic/Nonprofit Terms; Industry Terms: Not Available to Industry
Depositor comments: Please see http://www.rle.mit.edu/sbg/resources/ for more information.
How to cite: PGK1p-Csy4-pA (Construct 2) was a gift from Timothy Lu (Addgene plasmid # 55196 ; http://n2t.net/addgene:55196 ; RRID:Addgene_55196)
