[The description below was written by a language model from this plasmid's Addgene catalogue record and pLannotate feature annotations shown in this document.]
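Description:
PGK1p-Csy4-pA (Construct 2) is a 4.2 kb mammalian expression plasmid built on a pGL2-Luc-derived backbone and classed as a synthetic biology tool. It is propagated in E. coli through a high-copy ColE1/pUC-type origin and selected with ampicillin via the β-lactamase gene and its own promoter. An f1 phage origin is also present. Short fragments annotated as lacZα, a tetracycline resistance gene and SV40 large T antigen appear to be non-functional backbone remnants.

The payload is a 558 bp open reading frame encoding Csy4 (Cas6f), the CRISPR-associated endoribonuclease that matches the Pseudomonas aeruginosa protein in the annotation. The catalogue lists the species as human, which does not reflect the origin of the protein. Csy4 recognises a specific RNA hairpin and cleaves the transcript at that site. The coding sequence is preceded by an N-terminal 6xHis tag and a partial TEV protease site. It is followed by a short segment matching the degradation-domain portion of destabilised EGFP, which suggests a C-terminal destabilising tail, though the record does not say so. An SV40 polyadenylation signal lies downstream and is annotated on the opposite strand.

The catalogue field gives the promoter as CMV. However, both the plasmid name and the sequence annotation indicate the mouse PGK1 promoter directly upstream of the coding region, and no CMV element was detected. PGK therefore appears to be the actual driver.

The stated purpose is to express Csy4 in mammalian cells for site-specific RNA processing. In practice this means cutting transcripts that carry Csy4 recognition sites, for example to release guide RNAs or other functional RNAs from longer transcripts in multiplexed CRISPR-based gene circuits.
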