Features (pLannotate 1.2.2; 13 found; start..end, strand, type, name):
      1..429     +  rep_origin     f1 ori (sequence partly withheld): f1 bacteriophage origin of replication; arrow indicates direction of (+) strand synthesis
    461..528     -  CDS            lacZα (fragment): LacZα fragment of β-galactosidase; lacZ fragment
    589..1088    +  promoter       PGK promoter: mouse phosphoglycerate kinase 1 promoter
   1130..1147    +  CDS            6xHis: 6xHis affinity tag
   1148..1164    +  CDS            TEV site (fragment): tobacco etch virus (TEV) protease recognition and cleavage site
   1181..1738    +  CDS            cas6f: CAS6_PSEAB - Also known as csy4. Experimental evidence at protein level: Swiss-Prot protein existence level 1. CRISPR (clustered regularly interspaced short palindromic repeat) is an adaptive immune system that provides protection against mobile genetic elements (viruses, transposable elements and conjugative plasmids). CRISPR clusters contain sequences complementary to antecedent mobile elements and target invading nucleic acids. CRISPR clusters are transcribed and processed into CRISPR RNA (crRNA). Processes pre-crRNA into individual crRNA units. Absolutely required for crRNA production or s
   1772..1894    +  CDS            d1EGFP (fragment): EGFP destabilized by fusion to a mutated version of residues 422-461 of mouse ornithine decarboxylase, giving an in vivo half-life of ~1 hour mammalian codon-optimized
   1914..2035    -  polyA_signal   SV40 poly(A) signal: SV40 polyadenylation signal
   2058..2126    -  CDS            large T antigen (fragment): large T antigen from SV40 (simian virus 40)
   2138..2269    +  CDS            TcR (fragment): tetracycline efflux protein; tet; confers resistance to tetracycline
   2449..3037    -  rep_origin     ori: high-copy-number ColE1/pMB1/pBR322/pUC origin of replication
   3208..4068    -  CDS            AmpR: β-lactamase; bla; confers resistance to ampicillin, carbenicillin, and related antibiotics
   4069..4173    -  promoter       AmpR promoter: bla
>Addgene plasmid #55196 | PGK1p-Csy4-pA (Construct 2) | addgene full sequence | sequence record 261145 | Addgene NGS Result
[124 nt withheld, positions 1-124]
C
[91 nt withheld, positions 126-216]
A
[49 nt withheld, positions 218-266]
CCTTTGACGTTGGAGTCCACGTTCTTT
[37 nt withheld, positions 294-330]
ACCCTATCTCGGTCTATTCTTTTGATTTATAAGGGATTTTGCCGATTTCGGCCTATTGGTTAAAAAATGA
GCTGATTTAACAAAAATTTAACGCGAATTTTAACAAAATATTAACGCTTACAATTTGCCATTCGCCATTC
AGGCTGCGCAACTGTTGGGAAGGGCGATCGGTGCGGGCCTCTTCGCTATTACGCCAGCCCAAGCTACCAT
GATAAGTAAGTAATATTAAGGTACGGGAGGTACTTGGAGGTACCTACCGGGTAGGGGAGGCGCTTTTCCC
AAGGCAGTCTGGAGCATGCGCTTTAGCAGCCCCGCTGGGCACTTGGCGCTACACAAGTGGCCTCTGGCCT
CGCACACATTCCACATCCACCGGTAGGCGCCAACCGGCTCCGTTCTTTGGTGGCCCCTTCGCGCCACCTT
CTACTCCTCCCCTAGTCAGGAAGTTCCCCCCCGCCCCGCAGCTCGCGTCGTGCAGGACGTGACAAATGGA
AGTAGCACGTCTCACTAGTCTCGTGCAGATGGACAGCACCGCTGAGCAATGGAAGCGGGTAGGCCTTTGG
GGCAGCGGCCAATAGCAGCTTTGCTCCTTCGCTTTCTGGGCTCAGAGGCTGGGAAGGGGTGGGTCCGGGG
GCGGGCTCAGGGGCGGGCTCAGGGGCGGGGCGGGCGCCCGAAGGTCCTCCGGAGGCCCGGCATTCTGCAC
GCTTCAAAAGCGCACGTCTGCCGCGCTGTTCTCCTCTTCCTCATCTCCGGGCCTTTCGACCTGCATCCCA
AGCTTACGCGTGCCACCATGAAATCTTCTCACCATCACCATCACCATGAAAACCTGTACTTCCAATCCAA
TGCAGCTAGCGACCACTATCTGGACATCAGACTGAGGCCCGATCCTGAGTTCCCTCCCGCCCAGCTGATG
AGCGTGCTGTTTGGCAAGCTGCATCAGGCTCTGGTCGCCCAAGGCGGAGACAGAATCGGCGTGTCCTTCC
CCGACCTGGACGAGTCCCGGAGTCGCCTGGGCGAGCGGCTGAGAATCCACGCCAGCGCAGACGATCTGCG
CGCCCTGCTGGCCCGGCCTTGGCTGGAGGGCCTGCGGGATCATCTGCAGTTTGGCGAGCCCGCCGTGGTG
CCACACCCAACACCCTACCGCCAGGTGAGCCGCGTGCAGGCCAAGTCAAATCCCGAGAGACTGCGGCGGA
GGCTGATGAGGCGACATGATCTGAGCGAGGAGGAGGCCAGAAAGAGAATCCCCGACACAGTGGCCAGAGC
CCTGGATCTGCCATTTGTGACCCTGCGGAGCCAGAGCACTGGCCAGCATTTCAGACTGTTCATCAGACAC
GGGCCCCTGCAGGTGACAGCCGAGGAGGGCGGATTTACATGCTATGGCCTGTCTAAAGGCGGCTTCGTGC
CCTGGTTCTGATGAGAGCTCTAAGCGGCCGCATAAGATATCAGCCATGGCTTCCCGCCGGCGGTGGCGGC
GCAGGATGATGGCACGCTGCCCATGTCTTGTGCCCAGGAGAGCGGGATGGACCGTCACCCTGCAGCCTGT
GCTTCTGCTAGGATCAATGTGTAGGCTAGTCGAGCAGACATGATAAGATACATTGATGAGTTTGGACAAA
CCACAACTAGAATGCAGTGAAAAAAATGCTTTATTTGTGAAATTTGTGATGCTATTGCTTTATTTGTAAC
CATTATAAGCTGCAATAAACAAGTTAACAACAACAATTGCATTCATTTTATGTTTCAGGTTCAGGGGGAG
GTGTGGGAGGTTTTTTAAAGCAAGTAAAACCTCTACAAATGTGGTAAAATCGAGTATGTCGACCGATGCC
CTTGAGAGCCTTCAACCCAGTCAGCTCCTTCCGGTGGGCGCGGGGCATGACTATCGTCGCCGCACTTATG
ACTGTCTTCTTTATCATGCAACTCGTAGGACAGGTGCCGGCAGCGCTCTTCCGCTTCCTCGCTCACTGAC
TCGCTGCGCTCGGTCGTTCGGCTGCGGCGAGCGGTATCAGCTCACTCAAAGGCGGTAATACGGTTATCCA
CAGAATCAGGGGATAACGCAGGAAAGAACATGTGAGCAAAAGGCCAGCAAAAGGCCAGGAACCGTAAAAA
GGCCGCGTTGCTGGCGTTTTTCCATAGGCTCCGCCCCCCTGACGAGCATCACAAAAATCGACGCTCAAGT
CAGAGGTGGCGAAACCCGACAGGACTATAAAGATACCAGGCGTTTCCCCCTGGAAGCTCCCTCGTGCGCT
CTCCTGTTCCGACCCTGCCGCTTACCGGATACCTGTCCGCCTTTCTCCCTTCGGGAAGCGTGGCGCTTTC
TCATAGCTCACGCTGTAGGTATCTCAGTTCGGTGTAGGTCGTTCGCTCCAAGCTGGGCTGTGTGCACGAA
CCCCCCGTTCAGCCCGACCGCTGCGCCTTATCCGGTAACTATCGTCTTGAGTCCAACCCGGTAAGACACG
ACTTATCGCCACTGGCAGCAGCCACTGGTAACAGGATTAGCAGAGCGAGGTATGTAGGCGGTGCTACAGA
GTTCTTGAAGTGGTGGCCTAACTACGGCTACACTAGAAGAACAGTATTTGGTATCTGCGCTCTGCTGAAG
CCAGTTACCTTCGGAAAAAGAGTTGGTAGCTCTTGATCCGGCAAACAAACCACCGCTGGTAGCGGTGGTT
TTTTTGTTTGCAAGCAGCAGATTACGCGCAGAAAAAAAGGATCTCAAGAAGATCCTTTGATCTTTTCTAC
GGGGTCTGACGCTCAGTGGAACGAAAACTCACGTTAAGGGATTTTGGTCATGAGATTATCAAAAAGGATC
TTCACCTAGATCCTTTTAAATTAAAAATGAAGTTTTAAATCAATCTAAAGTATATATGAGTAAACTTGGT
CTGACAGTTACCAATGCTTAATCAGTGAGGCACCTATCTCAGCGATCTGTCTATTTCGTTCATCCATAGT
TGCCTGACTCCCCGTCGTGTAGATAACTACGATACGGGAGGGCTTACCATCTGGCCCCAGTGCTGCAATG
ATACCGCGAGACCCACGCTCACCGGCTCCAGATTTATCAGCAATAAACCAGCCAGCCGGAAGGGCCGAGC
GCAGAAGTGGTCCTGCAACTTTATCCGCCTCCATCCAGTCTATTAATTGTTGCCGGGAAGCTAGAGTAAG
TAGTTCGCCAGTTAATAGTTTGCGCAACGTTGTTGCCATTGCTACAGGCATCGTGGTGTCACGCTCGTCG
TTTGGTATGGCTTCATTCAGCTCCGGTTCCCAACGATCAAGGCGAGTTACATGATCCCCCATGTTGTGCA
AAAAAGCGGTTAGCTCCTTCGGTCCTCCGATCGTTGTCAGAAGTAAGTTGGCCGCAGTGTTATCACTCAT
GGTTATGGCAGCACTGCATAATTCTCTTACTGTCATGCCATCCGTAAGATGCTTTTCTGTGACTGGTGAG
TACTCAACCAAGTCATTCTGAGAATAGTGTATGCGGCGACCGAGTTGCTCTTGCCCGGCGTCAATACGGG
ATAATACCGCGCCACATAGCAGAACTTTAAAAGTGCTCATCATTGGAAAACGTTCTTCGGGGCGAAAACT
CTCAAGGATCTTACCGCTGTTGAGATCCAGTTCGATGTAACCCACTCGTGCACCCAACTGATCTTCAGCA
TCTTTTACTTTCACCAGCGTTTCTGGGTGAGCAAAAACAGGAAGGCAAAATGCCGCAAAAAAGGGAATAA
GGGCGACACGGAAATGTTGAATACTCATACTCTTCCTTTTTCAATATTATTGAAGCATTTATCAGGGTTA
TTGTCTCATGAGCGGATACATATTTGAATGTATTTAGAAAAATAAACAAATAGGGGTTCCGCGCACATTT
CCCCGAAAAGTGCCACCTG
