>Addgene plasmid #55196 | PGK1p-Csy4-pA (Construct 2) | addgene partial sequence | sequence record 89759 | EBV-rev 5'-GTGGTTTGTCCAAACTCATC-3'
TTGATCCTAGCAGAAGCACAGGCTGCAGGGTGACGGTCCATCCCGCTCTCCTGGGCACAAGACATGGGCA
GCGTGCCATCATCCTGCGCCGCCACCGCCGGCGGGAAGCCATGGCTGATATCTTATGCGGCCGCTTAGAG
CTCTCATCAGAACCAGGGCACGAAGCCGCCTTTAGACAGGCCATAGCATGTAAATCCGCCCTCCTCGGCT
GTCACCTGCAGGGGCCCGTGTCTGATGAACAGTCTGAAATGCTGGCCAGTGCTCTGGCTCCGCAGGGTCA
CAAATGGCAGATCCAGGGCTCTGGCCACTGTGTCGGGGATTCTCTTTCTGGCCTCCTCCTCGCTCAGATC
ATGTCGCCTCATCAGCCTCCGCCGCAGTCTCTCGGGATTTGACTTGGCCTGCACGCGGCTCACCTGGCGG
TAGGGTGTTGGGTGTGGCACCACGGCGGGCTCGCCAAACTGCAGATGATCCCGCAGGCCCTCCAGCCAAG
GCCGGGCCAGCAGGGCGCGCAGATCGTCTGCGCTGGCGTGGATTCTCAGCCGCTCGCCCAGGCGACTCCG
GGACTCGTCCAGGTCGGGGAAGGACACGCCGATTCTGTCTCCGCCTTGGGCGACCAGAGCCTGATGCAGC
TTGCCAAACAGCACGCTCATCAGCTGGGCGGGAGGGAACTCAGGATCGGGCCTCAGTCTGATGTCCAGAT
AGTGGTCGCTAGCTGCATTGGATTGGAAGTACAGGTTTTCATGGTGATGGTGATGGTGAGAAGATTTCAT
GGTGGCACGCGTAAGCTTGGGATGCAGGTCGAAAGGCCCGGAGATGAGGAAGAGGAGAACAGCGCGGCAG
ACGTGCG
