>Addgene plasmid #55196 | PGK1p-Csy4-pA (Construct 2) | addgene partial sequence | sequence record 89973 | F1ori-F 5'-GTGGACTCTTGTTCCAAACTGG-3'
TTTGATTTATAAGGGATTTTGCCGATTTCGGCCTATTGGTTAAAAAATGAGCTGATTTAACAAAAATTTA
ACGCGAATTTTAACAAAATATTAACGCTTACAATTTGCCATTCGCCATTCAGGCTGCGCAACTGTTGGGA
AGGGCGATCGGTGCGGGCCTCTTCGCTATTACGCCAGCCCAAGCTACCATGATAAGTAAGTAATATTAAG
GTACGGGAGGTACTTGGAGGTACCTACCGGGTAGGGGAGGCGCTTTTCCCAAGGCAGTCTGGAGCATGCG
CTTTAGCAGCCCCGCTGGGCACTTGGCGCTACACAAGTGGCCTCTGGCCTCGCACACATTCCACATCCAC
CGGTAGGCGCCAACCGGCTCCGTTCTTTGGTGGCCCCTTCGCGCCACCTTCTACTCCTCCCCTAGTCAGG
AAGTTCCCCCCCGCCCCGCAGCTCGCGTCGTGCAGGACGTGACAAATGGAAGTAGCACGTCTCACTAGTC
TCGTGCAGATGGACAGCACCGCTGAGCAATGGAAGCGGGTAGGCCTTTGGGGCAGCGGCCAATAGCAGCT
TTGCTCCTTCGCTTTCTGGGCTCAGAGGCTGGGAAGGGGTGGGTCCGGGGGCGGGCTCAGGGGCGGGCTC
AGGGGCGGGGCGGGCGCCCGAAGGTCCTCCGGAGGCCCGGCATTCTGCACGCTTCAAAAGCGCACGTCTG
CCGCGCTGTTCTCCTCTTCCTCATCTCCGGGCCTTTCGACCTGCATCCCAAGCTTACGCGTGCCACCATG
AAATCTTCTCACCATCACCATCACCATGAAAACCTGTACTTCCAATCCAATGCAGCTAGCGACCACTATC
TGGACATCAGACTGAGGCCCGATCCTGAGT
